>Addgene plasmid #183522 | pAAV-CaMKIIa-rsChRmine-oScarlet-WPRE | addgene full sequence | sequence record 362026 | Addgene NGS Result
CCTGCAGGCAGCTGCGCGCTCGCTCGCTCACTGAGGCCGCCCGGGCGTCGGGCGACCTTTGGTCGCCCGG
CCTCAGTGAGCGAGCGAGCGCGCAGAGAGGGAGTGGCCAACTCCATCACTAGGGGTTCCTGCGGCCGCAC
GCGTTTAACATTATGGCCTTAGGTCACTTCATCTCCATGGGGTTCTTCTTCTGATTTTCTAGAAAATGAG
ATGGGGGTGCAGAGAGCTTCCTCAGTGACCTGCCCAGGGTCACATCAGAAATGTCAGAGCTAGAACTTGA
ACTCAGATTACTAATCTTAAATTCCATGCCTTGGGGGCATGCAAGTACGATATACAGAAGGAGTGAACTC
ATTAGGGCAGATGACCAATGAGTTTAGGAAAGAAGAGTCCAGGGCAGGGTACATCTACACCACCCGCCCA
GCCCTGGGTGAGTCCAGCCACGTTCACCTCATTATAGTTGCCTCTCTCCAGTCCTACCTTGACGGGAAGC
ACAAGCAGAAACTGGGACAGGAGCCCCAGGAGACCAAATCTTCATGGTCCCTCTGGGAGGATGGGTGGGG
AGAGCTGTGGCAGAGGCCTCAGGAGGGGCCCTGCTGCTCAGTGGTGACAGATAGGGGTGAGAAAGCAGAC
AGAGTCATTCCGTCAGCATTCTGGGTCTGTTTGGTACTTCTTCTCACGCTAAGGTGGCGGTGTGATATGC
ACAATGGCTAAAAAGCAGGGAGAGCTGGAAAGAAACAAGGACAGAGACAGAGGCCAAGTCAACCAGACCA
ATTCCCAGAGGAAGCAAAGAAACCATTACAGAGACTACAAGGGGGAAGGGAAGGAGAGATGAATTAGCTT
CCCCTGTAAACCTTAGAACCCAGCTGTTGCCAGGGCAACGGGGCAATACCTGTCTCTTCAGAGGAGATGA
AGTTGCCAGGGTAACTACATCCTGTCTTTCTCAAGGACCATCCCAGAATGTGGCACCCACTAGCCGTTAC
CATAGCAACTGCCTCTTTGCCCCACTTAATCCCATCCCGTCTGTTAAAAGGGCCCTATAGTTGGAGGTGG
GGGAGGTAGGAAGAGCGATGATCACTTGTGGACTAAGTTTGTTCGCATCCCCTTCTCCAACCCCCTCAGT
ACATCACCCTGGGGGAACAGGGTCCACTTGCTCCTGGGCCCACACAGTCCTGCAGTATTGTGTATATAAG
GCCAGGGCAAAGAGGAGCAGGTTTTAAAGTGAAAGGCAGGCAGGTGTTGGGGAGGCAGTTACCGGGGCAA
CGGGAACAGGGCGTTTCGGAGGTGGTTGCCATGGGGACCTGGATGCTGACGAAGGCTCGCGAGGCTGTGA
GCAGCCACAGTGCCCTGCTCAGAAGCCCCAAGCTCGTCAGTCAAGCCGGTTCTCCGTTTGCACTCAGGAG
CACGGGCAGGCGAGTGGCCCCTAGTTCTGGGGGCAGCTCTAGAGCGGTACCGGATCCCCGGGTACCGGTG
CCACCATGGCACACGCACCAGGCACCGACCAGATGTTCTACGTGGGCACAATGGACGGCTGGTATCTGGA
TACCAAGCTGAACTCCGTGGCCATCGGCGCCCACTGGTCTTGCTTTATCGTGCTGACAATCACCACATTC
TACCTGGGCTATGAGTCCTGGACATCTCGGGGCCCTAGCAAGAGAACCTCCTTTTACGCCGGCTATCAGG
AGGAGCAGAACCTGGCCCTGTTTGTGAATTTCTTTGCCATGCTGAGCTACTTCGGCAAGATCGTGGCCGA
CACACTGGGCCACAACTTCGGCGATGTGGGCCCCTTCATCATCGGCTTCGGCAATTACAGGTATGCCGAC
TACATGCTGACCTGCCCAATGCTGGTGTACGATCTGCTGTATCAGCTGAGGGCCCCCTATCGCGTGTCTT
GTAGCGCCATCATCTTTGCCATGCTGATGTCTGGCGTGCTGGCCGAGTTCTACGCAGAGGGCGACCCTAG
GCTGAGGAATGGCGCCTACGCCTGGTATGGCTTTAGCTGTTTCTGGTTTATCTTCGCCTACTCTATCGTG
ATGAGCATCGTGGCCAAGCAGTATAGCCGGCTGGCCCAGCTGGCCCAGGATACAGGCGCCGAGCACAGCC
TGCACGTGCTGAAGTTCGCCGTGTTTACCTTCTCCATGCTGTGGATTCTGTTTCCCCTGGTGTGGGCCAT
CTGCCCTAGAGGCTTCGGCTGGATCGACGATAACTGGACAGAGGTGGCCCACTGCGTGTGCGACATCGTG
GCCAAGTCCTGTTACGGCTTTGCCCTGGCCCGGTTCAGAAAGACCTATGATGAGGAGCTGTTTCGGCTGC
TGGAGCAGCTGGGACACGACGAGGATGAGTTCCAGAAGCTGGAGCTGGATATGAGGCTGAGCAGCAATGG
CGAGCGCCTGCGGAGACTGTCTGCGGCCGCCAAGAGCAGGATCACCAGCGAGGGCGAGTACATCCCCCTG
GACCAGATCGACATCAACGTGGTGAGCAAGGGCGAGGCAGTGATCAAGGAGTTCATGCGGTTCAAGGTGC
ACATGGAGGGCTCCATGAACGGCCACGAGTTCGAGATCGAGGGCGAGGGCGAGGGCCGCCCCTACGAGGG
CACCCAGACCGCCAAGCTGAAGGTGACCAAGGGTGGCCCCCTGCCCTTCTCCTGGGACATCCTGTCCCCT
CAGTTCATGTACGGCTCCAGGGCCTTCACCAAGCACCCCGCCGACATCCCCGACTACTATAAGCAGTCCT
TCCCCGAGGGCTTCAAGTGGGACCGCGTGATGAACTTCGAGGACGGCGGCGCCGTGACCGTGACCCAGGA
CACCTCCCTGGAGGACGGCACCCTGATCTACAAGGTGAAGCTCCGCGGCACCAACTTCCCTCCTGACGGC
CCCGTAATGCAGAAGAAGACAATGGGCTGGGAAGCGTCCACCGAGCGGTTGTACCCCGAGGACGGCGTGC
TGAAGGGCGACATTAAGATGGCCCTGCGCCTGAAGGACGGCGGGCGCTACCTGGCGGACTTCAAGACCAC
CTACAAGGCCAAGAAGCCCGTGCAGATGCCCGGCGCCTACAACGTGGACCGCAAGTTGGACATCACCTCC
CACAACGAGGACTACACCGTGGTGGAACAGTACGAACGCTCCGAGGGCCGCCACTCCACCGGCGGCATGG
ACGAGCTGTACAAGTTCTGCTACGAGAACGAGGTGTAATGAGAATTCGATATCAAGCTTATCGATAATCA
ACCTCTGGATTACAAAATTTGTGAAAGATTGACTGGTATTCTTAACTATGTTGCTCCTTTTACGCTATGT
GGATACGCTGCTTTAATGCCTTTGTATCATGCTATTGCTTCCCGTATGGCTTTCATTTTCTCCTCCTTGT
ATAAATCCTGGTTGCTGTCTCTTTATGAGGAGTTGTGGCCCGTTGTCAGGCAACGTGGCGTGGTGTGCAC
TGTGTTTGCTGACGCAACCCCCACTGGTTGGGGCATTGCCACCACCTGTCAGCTCCTTTCCGGAACTTTC
GCTTTCCCCCTCCCTATTGCCACGGCGGAACTCATCGCCGCCTGCCTTGCCCGCTGCTGGACAGGGGCTC
GGCTGTTGGGCACTGACAATTCCGTGGTGTTGTCGGGGAAATCATCGTCCTTTCCTTGGCTGCTCGCCTA
TGTTGCCACCTGGATTCTGCGCGGGACGTCCTTCTGCTACGTCCCTTCGGCCCTCAATCCAGCGGACCTT
CCTTCCCGCGGCCTGCTGCCGGCTCTGCGGCCTCTTCCGCGTCTTCGCCTTCGCCCTCAGACGAGTCGGA
TCTCCCTTTGGGCCGCCTCCCCGCATCGATACCGAGCGCTGCTCGAGAGATCTACGGGTGGCATCCCTGT
GACCCCTCCCCAGTGCCTCTCCTGGCCCTGGAAGTTGCCACTCCAGTGCCCACCAGCCTTGTCCTAATAA
AATTAAGTTGCATCATTTTGTCTGACTAGGTGTCCTTCTATAATATTATGGGGTGGAGGGGGGTGGTATG
GAGCAAGGGGCAAGTTGGGAAGACAACCTGTAGGGCCTGCGGGGTCTATTGGGAACCAAGCTGGAGTGCA
GTGGCACAATCTTGGCTCACTGCAATCTCCGCCTCCTGGGTTCAAGCGATTCTCCTGCCTCAGCCTCCCG
AGTTGTTGGGATTCCAGGCATGCATGACCAGGCTCAGCTAATTTTTGTTTTTTTGGTAGAGACGGGGTTT
CACCATATTGGCCAGGCTGGTCTCCAACTCCTAATCTCAGGTGATCTACCCACCTTGGCCTCCCAAATTG
CTGGGATTACAGGCGTGAACCACTGCTCCCTTCCCTGTCCTTCTGATTTTGTAGGTAACCACGTGCGGAC
CGAGCGGCCGCAGGAACCCCTAGTGATGGAGTTGGCCACTCCCTCTCTGCGCGCTCGCTCGCTCACTGAG
GCCGGGCGACCAAAGGTCGCCCGACGCCCGGGCTTTGCCCGGGCGGCCTCAGTGAGCGAGCGAGCGCGCA
GCTGCCTGCAGGGGCGCCTGATGCGGTATTTTCTCCTTACGCATCTGTGCGGTATTTCACACCGCATA
[95 nt withheld, positions 4549-4643]
T
[46 nt withheld, positions 4645-4690]
C
[141 nt withheld, positions 4692-4832]
CCTTTGACGTTGGAGTCCACGTTCTTT
[37 nt withheld, positions 4860-4896]
ACTCTATCTCGGGCTATTCTTTTGATTTATAAGGGATTTTGCCGATTTCGGTCTATTGGTTAAAAAATGA
GCTGATTTAACAAAAATTTAACGCGAATTTTAACAAAATATTAACGTTTACAATTTTATGGTGCACTCTC
AGTACAATCTGCTCTGATGCCGCATAGTTAAGCCAGCCCCGACACCCGCCAACACCCGCTGACGCGCCCT
GACGGGCTTGTCTGCTCCCGGCATCCGCTTACAGACAAGCTGTGACCGTCTCCGGGAGCTGCATGTGTCA
GAGGTTTTCACCGTCATCACCGAAACGCGCGAGACGAAAGGGCCTCGTGATACGCCTATTTTTATAGGTT
AATGTCATGATAATAATGGTTTCTTAGACGTCAGGTGGCACTTTTCGGGGAAATGTGCGCGGAACCCCTA
TTTGTTTATTTTTCTAAATACATTCAAATATGTATCCGCTCATGAGACAATAACCCTGATAAATGCTTCA
ATAATATTGAAAAAGGAAGAGTATGAGTATTCAACATTTCCGTGTCGCCCTTATTCCCTTTTTTGCGGCA
TTTTGCCTTCCTGTTTTTGCTCACCCAGAAACGCTGGTGAAAGTAAAAGATGCTGAAGATCAGTTGGGTG
CACGAGTGGGTTACATCGAACTGGATCTCAACAGCGGTAAGATCCTTGAGAGTTTTCGCCCCGAAGAACG
TTTTCCAATGATGAGCACTTTTAAAGTTCTGCTATGTGGCGCGGTATTATCCCGTATTGACGCCGGGCAA
GAGCAACTCGGTCGCCGCATACACTATTCTCAGAATGACTTGGTTGAGTACTCACCAGTCACAGAAAAGC
ATCTTACGGATGGCATGACAGTAAGAGAATTATGCAGTGCTGCCATAACCATGAGTGATAACACTGCGGC
CAACTTACTTCTGACAACGATCGGAGGACCGAAGGAGCTAACCGCTTTTTTGCACAACATGGGGGATCAT
GTAACTCGCCTTGATCGTTGGGAACCGGAGCTGAATGAAGCCATACCAAACGACGAGCGTGACACCACGA
TGCCTGTAGCAATGGCAACAACGTTGCGCAAACTATTAACTGGCGAACTACTTACTCTAGCTTCCCGGCA
ACAATTAATAGACTGGATGGAGGCGGATAAAGTTGCAGGACCACTTCTGCGCTCGGCCCTTCCGGCTGGC
TGGTTTATTGCTGATAAATCTGGAGCCGGTGAGCGTGGGTCTCGCGGTATCATTGCAGCACTGGGGCCAG
ATGGTAAGCCCTCCCGTATCGTAGTTATCTACACGACGGGGAGTCAGGCAACTATGGATGAACGAAATAG
ACAGATCGCTGAGATAGGTGCCTCACTGATTAAGCATTGGTAACTGTCAGACCAAGTTTACTCATATATA
CTTTAGATTGATTTAAAACTTCATTTTTAATTTAAAAGGATCTAGGTGAAGATCCTTTTTGATAATCTCA
TGACCAAAATCCCTTAACGTGAGTTTTCGTTCCACTGAGCGTCAGACCCCGTAGAAAAGATCAAAGGATC
TTCTTGAGATCCTTTTTTTCTGCGCGTAATCTGCTGCTTGCAAACAAAAAAACCACCGCTACCAGCGGTG
GTTTGTTTGCCGGATCAAGAGCTACCAACTCTTTTTCCGAAGGTAACTGGCTTCAGCAGAGCGCAGATAC
CAAATACTGTTCTTCTAGTGTAGCCGTAGTTAGGCCACCACTTCAAGAACTCTGTAGCACCGCCTACATA
CCTCGCTCTGCTAATCCTGTTACCAGTGGCTGCTGCCAGTGGCGATAAGTCGTGTCTTACCGGGTTGGAC
TCAAGACGATAGTTACCGGATAAGGCGCAGCGGTCGGGCTGAACGGGGGGTTCGTGCACACAGCCCAGCT
TGGAGCGAACGACCTACACCGAACTGAGATACCTACAGCGTGAGCTATGAGAAAGCGCCACGCTTCCCGA
AGGGAGAAAGGCGGACAGGTATCCGGTAAGCGGCAGGGTCGGAACAGGAGAGCGCACGAGGGAGCTTCCA
GGGGGAAACGCCTGGTATCTTTATAGTCCTGTCGGGTTTCGCCACCTCTGACTTGAGCGTCGATTTTTGT
GATGCTCGTCAGGGGGGCGGAGCCTATGGAAAAACGCCAGCAACGCGGCCTTTTTACGGTTCCTGGCCTT
TTGCTGGCCTTTTGCTCACATGT
Features (pLannotate 1.2.2; 16 found; start..end, strand, type, name):
     12..39      +  repeat_region  AAV2 ITR (fragment): inverted terminal repeat of adeno-associated virus serotype 2 inverted
     68..95      +  repeat_region  AAV2 ITR (fragment): inverted terminal repeat of adeno-associated virus serotype 2 inverted
    149..1437    +  promoter       CaMKII promoter: promoter for the mouse calcium/calmodulin-dependent kinase II α subunit
   2412..2471    +  CDS            KCNJ2 (fragment): KCNJ2_HUMAN - Also known as IRK1. Experimental evidence at protein level: Swiss-Prot protein existence level 1. Probably participates in establishing action potential waveform and excitability of neuronal and muscle tissues. Inward rectifier potassium channels are characterized by a greater tendency to allow potassium to flow into the cell rather than out of it. Their voltage dependence is regulated by the concentration of extracellular potassium; as external potassium is raised, the voltage range of the channel opening shifts to more positive voltages. The inward rectification is mainly due t
   2470..3164    +  CDS            mScarlet (fragment): bright monomeric red fluorescent protein evolved from a synthetic template (Bindels et al., 2016)
   3192..3216    +  misc_feature   MCS (fragment): pBluescript multiple cloning site
   3216..3804    +  misc_feature   WPRE: woodchuck hepatitis virus posttranscriptional regulatory element
   3836..4312    +  polyA_signal   hGH poly(A) signal: human growth hormone polyadenylation signal
   4352..4492    +  repeat_region  AAV2 ITR: inverted terminal repeat of adeno-associated virus serotype 2 inverted
   4497..4548    -  misc_feature   bom (fragment): basis of mobility region from pBR322
   4567..5022    +  rep_origin     f1 ori (sequence partly withheld): f1 bacteriophage origin of replication; arrow indicates direction of (+) strand synthesis
   5023..5072    -  misc_feature   bom (fragment): basis of mobility region from pBR322
   5174..5209    -  CDS            rop (fragment): Rop protein, which maintains plasmids at low copy number; rop
   5304..5408    +  promoter       AmpR promoter: bla
   5409..6269    +  CDS            AmpR: β-lactamase; bla; confers resistance to ampicillin, carbenicillin, and related antibiotics
   6440..7028    +  rep_origin     ori: high-copy-number ColE1/pMB1/pBR322/pUC origin of replication
