[The description below was written by a language model from this plasmid's Addgene catalogue record and pLannotate feature annotations shown in this document.]
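Description:
pAAV-CaMKIIa-rsChRmine-oScarlet-WPRE is an adeno-associated virus transfer plasmid for optogenetics, built on a Stratagene-derived pAAV backbone carrying the CaMKIIa promoter. It is maintained in bacteria through a high-copy ColE1/pUC-type origin and an ampicillin resistance gene (β-lactamase under its own promoter). An f1 phage origin is also present. The expression cassette is flanked by AAV2 inverted terminal repeats, which allow it to be packaged into recombinant AAV particles. The annotation detects the 3′ ITR in full but only short fragments of the 5′ one, as often happens when these repeat-rich elements are read by sequencing. The recorded recombination-deficient growth strain suits a plasmid carrying such repeats.

The payload is rsChRmine, a synthetic variant of the pump-like channelrhodopsin ChRmine derived from Tiarina fusus and carrying the I146M and G174S substitutions. It is fused to the red fluorescent protein oScarlet, which the annotation tool matches to mScarlet. The opsin coding region itself is not annotated in the feature table, but it would sit in the gap between the promoter and the fluorescent protein. A short fragment matching the potassium channel KCNJ2 (Kir2.1) lies at the junction with the fluorophore, and such Kir2.1-derived sequences are commonly used in opsin constructs to improve membrane trafficking. Expression is driven by the mouse CaMKIIα promoter, which is generally used to favour expression in excitatory neurons. Downstream, a WPRE enhances transcript stability and expression, and a human growth hormone polyadenylation signal terminates the message. The construct is suited to producing AAV for light-driven control of neurons, with red fluorescence marking the expressing cells.
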