Addgene plasmid #183522: pAAV-CaMKIIa-rsChRmine-oScarlet-WPRE
Purpose: Optogenetics
Depositing lab: Karl Deisseroth. Depositing organization: Stanford University. Publication: Structural basis for channel conduction in the pump-like channelrhodopsin ChRmine. Kishi KE, Kim YS, Fukuda M, Inoue M, Kusakizako T, Wang PY, Ramakrishnan C, Byrne EFX, Thadhani E, Paggi JM, Matsui TE, Yamashita K, Nagata T, Konno M, Quirin S, Lo M, Benster T, Uemura T, Liu K, Shibata M, Nomura N, Iwata S, Nureki O, Dror RO, Inoue K, Deisseroth K, Kato HE. Cell. 2022 Feb 17;185(4):672-689.e23. doi: 10.1016/j.cell.2022.01.007. Epub 2022 Feb 2. PubMed 35114111.
Backbone
  Vector backbone: pAAV-CaMKIIa
  Backbone manufacturer: Stratagene
  Backbone size w/o insert (bp): 5384
  Vector type: AAV
Growth in bacteria
  Bacterial resistance: Ampicillin, 100 μg/mL
  Growth temperature: 37°C
  Growth strain: NEB Stable
  Copy number: High Copy
Gene/Insert
  Gene/Insert name: rsChRmine-oScarlet
  Species: Synthetic; derived from Tiarina fusus
  Insert size (bp): 1710
  Mutation: I146M/G174S
  Promoter: CaMKIIa
  Cloning method: Restriction Enzyme; 5′ cloning site BamHI (not destroyed); 3′ cloning site EcoRI (not destroyed)
  Sequencing primers: 5′ CTGGATGCTGACGAAGGCTCG; 3′ GAATACCAGTCAATCTTTCAC
Terms and licenses: Academic/Nonprofit Terms; Industry Terms: Not Available to Industry
How to cite: pAAV-CaMKIIa-rsChRmine-oScarlet-WPRE was a gift from Karl Deisseroth (Addgene plasmid # 183522 ; http://n2t.net/addgene:183522 ; RRID:Addgene_183522)
